Addgene plasmid #175522: pcDNA5/FRT/TO_H2B-HaloTag11-T2A-EGFP
Purpose: Nuclear expression of HaloTag11 in mammalian cells
Depositing lab: Kai Johnsson. Depositing organization: Max Planck Institute for Medical Research. Publication: Engineered HaloTag variants for fluorescence lifetime multiplexing. Frei MS, Tarnawski M, Roberti MJ, Koch B, Hiblot J, Johnsson K. Nat Methods. 2021 Dec 16. pii: 10.1038/s41592-021-01341-x. doi: 10.1038/s41592-021-01341-x. PubMed 34916672.
Backbone
  Vector backbone: pCDNA5/FR/TO
  Vector type: Mammalian Expression
  Selectable markers: Hygromycin
Growth in bacteria
  Bacterial resistance: Ampicillin, 100 μg/mL
  Growth temperature: 37°C
  Growth strain: DH5alpha
  Copy number: High Copy
Gene/Insert
  Gene/Insert name: H2B-HaloTag11 (alt names: H2B-HaloTag11; EGFP)
  Species: H. sapiens (human)
  Mutation: HaloTag11 = HaloTag7-M175W
  Cloning method: Gibson Cloning
Terms and licenses: Academic/Nonprofit Terms; Industry Terms: Not Available to Industry
How to cite: pcDNA5/FRT/TO_H2B-HaloTag11-T2A-EGFP was a gift from Kai Johnsson (Addgene plasmid # 175522 ; http://n2t.net/addgene:175522 ; RRID:Addgene_175522)
