[The description below was written by a language model from this plasmid's Addgene catalogue record and pLannotate feature annotations shown in this document.]
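Description:
pcDNA5/FRT/TO_H2B-HaloTag11-T2A-EGFP is a 7,195 nt mammalian expression plasmid built on the pcDNA5/FRT/TO backbone. It is maintained in E. coli through a high-copy ColE1/pUC-type origin and an ampicillin resistance gene (β-lactamase with its own promoter). Expression of the insert is driven by the human CMV immediate-early enhancer and promoter. Short tet operator-containing fragments are annotated directly downstream of the promoter. This matches the "TO" design, in which transcription is held off in cells expressing the Tet repressor and is induced by tetracycline or doxycycline. In cells lacking the repressor the promoter should behave constitutively. Transcripts terminate at a bovine growth hormone polyadenylation signal.

The payload is a single open reading frame encoding human histone H2B fused to HaloTag11, followed according to the construct name by a T2A self-cleaving peptide and EGFP. The feature table does not annotate the T2A, but there is a short gap between the HaloTag and EGFP coding regions where it would sit. HaloTag11 is HaloTag7 carrying the M175W substitution. HaloTag is a modified bacterial dehalogenase that bonds covalently to chloroalkane ligands, and the H2B fusion anchors it to chromatin, giving nuclear localisation. EGFP is released as a separate protein and marks expressing cells.

Downstream lies an FRT site directly ahead of a hygromycin resistance coding sequence with an SV40 polyadenylation signal. No intact promoter is annotated for this gene. This arrangement allows Flp-mediated integration into a genomic FRT site in a compatible host line, followed by hygromycin selection of stable cells. The construct comes from work on engineered HaloTag variants for fluorescence lifetime multiplexing.
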