Features (pLannotate 1.2.2; 23 found; start..end, strand, type, name):
     53..105     -  misc_feature   bom (fragment): basis of mobility region from pBR322
    260..639     +  enhancer       CMV enhancer: human cytomegalovirus immediate early enhancer
    640..843     +  promoter       CMV promoter: human cytomegalovirus (CMV) immediate early promoter
    845..864     +  promoter       PLtetO-1 promoter (fragment): modified phage lambda PL promoter with tet operator sites (Lutz and Bujard, 1997)
    866..885     +  promoter       PLtetO-1 promoter (fragment): modified phage lambda PL promoter with tet operator sites (Lutz and Bujard, 1997)
    893..926     +  promoter       TRE3GV promoter (fragment): 3rd-generation Tet-responsive promoter that can be activated by binding of Tet-On® 3G, optimized for retroviral and lentiviral vectors
   1068..1445    +  CDS            H2B: human histone H2B; HIST1H2BJ
   1458..2341    +  CDS            HaloTag® (fragment): modified bacterial dehalogenase that forms covalent bonds with chloroalkane derivatives
   2412..3127    +  CDS            EGFP (fragment): the original enhanced GFP (Yang et al., 1996) mammalian codon-optimized
   3178..3402    +  polyA_signal   bGH poly(A) signal: bovine growth hormone polyadenylation signal
   3406..3427    +  promoter       SV40 promoter (fragment): SV40 enhancer and early promoter
   3448..3681    +  rep_origin     f1 ori (fragment) (sequence partly withheld): f1 bacteriophage origin of replication; arrow indicates direction of (+) strand synthesis
   3686..3733    +  protein_bind   FRT: FLP-mediated recombination occurs in the 8-bp core sequence TCTAGAAA (Turan and Bode, 2011). FLP recombinase from the Saccharomyces cerevisiae 2μ plasmid
   3741..4763    +  CDS            HygR: aminoglycoside phosphotransferase from E. coli; aph(4)-Ia; confers resistance to hygromycin
   4773..4898    +  CDS            ble (fragment): BLE_KLEPN - Experimental evidence at protein level: Swiss-Prot protein existence level 1. Binding protein with a strong affinity to the bleomycin family of antibiotics. Binds to CL990; an antimitotic-antibiotic compound. From Klebsiella pneumoniae.
   4893..5014    +  polyA_signal   SV40 poly(A) signal: SV40 polyadenylation signal
   5087..5103    -  protein_bind   lac operator: The lac repressor binds to the lac operator to inhibit transcription in E. coli. This inhibition can be relieved by adding lactose or isopropyl-β-D-thiogalactopyranoside (IPTG). lac repressor encoded by lacI
   5111..5141    -  promoter       lac promoter: promoter for the E. coli lac operon
   5156..5177    -  protein_bind   CAP binding site: CAP binding activates transcription in the presence of cAMP. E. coli catabolite activator protein
   5190..5282    -  CDS            lacI (fragment): lac repressor; lacI; The lac repressor binds to the lac operator to inhibit transcription in E. coli. This inhibition can be relieved by adding lactose or isopropyl-β-D-thiogalactopyranoside (IPTG).
   5465..6053    -  rep_origin     ori: high-copy-number ColE1/pMB1/pBR322/pUC origin of replication
   6224..7084    -  CDS            AmpR: β-lactamase; bla; confers resistance to ampicillin, carbenicillin, and related antibiotics
   7085..7189    -  promoter       AmpR promoter: bla
>Addgene plasmid #175522 | pcDNA5/FRT/TO_H2B-HaloTag11-T2A-EGFP | addgene full sequence | sequence record 343759 | Addgene NGS Result
TCCCCGAAAAGTGCCACCTGACGTCGACGGATCGGGAGATCTCCCGATCCCCTATGGTGCACTCTCAGTA
CAATCTGCTCTGATGCCGCATAGTTAAGCCAGTATCTGCTCCCTGCTTGTGTGTTGGAGGTCGCTGAGTA
GTGCGCGAGCAAAATTTAAGCTACAACAAGGCAAGGCTTGACCGACAATTGCATGAAGAATCTGCTTAGG
GTTAGGCGTTTTGCGCTGCTTCGCGATGTACGGGCCAGATATACGCGTTGACATTGATTATTGACTAGTT
ATTAATAGTAATCAATTACGGGGTCATTAGTTCATAGCCCATATATGGAGTTCCGCGTTACATAACTTAC
GGTAAATGGCCCGCCTGGCTGACCGCCCAACGACCCCCGCCCATTGACGTCAATAATGACGTATGTTCCC
ATAGTAACGCCAATAGGGACTTTCCATTGACGTCAATGGGTGGAGTATTTACGGTAAACTGCCCACTTGG
CAGTACATCAAGTGTATCATATGCCAAGTACGCCCCCTATTGACGTCAATGACGGTAAATGGCCCGCCTG
GCATTATGCCCAGTACATGACCTTATGGGACTTTCCTACTTGGCAGTACATCTACGTATTAGTCATCGCT
ATTACCATGGTGATGCGGTTTTGGCAGTACATCAATGGGCGTGGATAGCGGTTTGACTCACGGGGATTTC
CAAGTCTCCACCCCATTGACGTCAATGGGAGTTTGTTTTGGCACCAAAATCAACGGGACTTTCCAAAATG
TCGTAACAACTCCGCCCCATTGACGCAAATGGGCGGTAGGCGTGTACGGTGGGAGGTCTATATAAGCAGA
GCTCTCCCTATCAGTGATAGAGATCTCCCTATCAGTGATAGAGATCGTCGACGAGCTCGTTTAGTGAACC
GTCAGATCGCCTGGAGACGCCATCCACGCTGTTTTGACCTCCATAGAAGACACCGGGACCGATCCAGCCT
CCGGACTCTAGCGTTTAAACTTAAGCTTGGTACCGAGCTCGGATCCACTAGTCCAGTGTGGTGGAATTCT
GCAGATATCCAGCAACCATGCCAGAGCCAGCGAAGTCTGCTCCCGCCCCGAAAAAGGGCTCCAAGAAGGC
GGTGACTAAGGCGCAGAAGAAAGGCGGCAAGAAGCGCAAGCGCAGCCGCAAGGAGAGCTATTCCATCTAT
GTGTACAAGGTTCTGAAGCAGGTCCACCCTGACACCGGCATTTCGTCCAAGGCCATGGGCATCATGAATT
CGTTTGTGAACGACATTTTCGAGCGCATCGCAGGTGAGGCTTCCCGCCTGGCGCATTACAACAAGCGCTC
GACCATCACCTCCAGGGAGATCCAGACGGCCGTGCGCCTGCTGCTGCCTGGGGAGTTGGCCAAGCACGCC
GTGTCCGAGGGTACTAAGGCCATCACCAAGTACACCAGCGCTAAGGCTAGCGGATCCGAAATCGGTACTG
GCTTTCCATTCGACCCCCATTATGTGGAAGTCCTGGGCGAGCGCATGCACTACGTCGATGTTGGTCCGCG
CGATGGCACCCCTGTGCTGTTCCTGCACGGTAACCCGACCTCCTCCTACGTGTGGCGCAACATCATCCCG
CATGTTGCACCGACCCATCGCTGCATTGCTCCAGACCTGATCGGTATGGGCAAATCCGACAAACCAGACC
TGGGTTATTTCTTCGACGACCACGTCCGCTTCATGGATGCCTTCATCGAAGCCCTGGGTCTGGAAGAGGT
CGTCCTGGTCATTCACGACTGGGGCTCCGCTCTGGGTTTCCACTGGGCCAAGCGCAATCCAGAGCGCGTC
AAAGGTATTGCATTTATGGAGTTCATCCGCCCTATCCCGACCTGGGACGAATGGCCAGAATTTGCCCGCG
AGACCTTCCAGGCCTTCCGCACCACCGACGTCGGCCGCAAGCTGATCATCGATCAGAACGTTTTTATCGA
GGGTACGCTGCCGTGGGGTGTCGTCCGCCCGCTGACTGAAGTCGAGATGGACCATTACCGCGAGCCGTTC
CTGAATCCTGTTGACCGCGAGCCACTGTGGCGCTTCCCAAACGAGCTGCCAATCGCCGGTGAGCCAGCGA
ACATCGTCGCGCTGGTCGAAGAATACATGGACTGGCTGCACCAGTCCCCTGTCCCGAAGCTGCTGTTCTG
GGGCACCCCAGGCGTTCTGATCCCACCGGCCGAAGCCGCTCGCCTGGCCAAAAGCCTGCCTAACTGCAAG
GCTGTGGACATCGGCCCGGGTCTGAATCTGCTGCAAGAAGACAACCCGGACCTGATCGGCAGCGAGATCG
CGCGCTGGCTGTCTACTCTGGAGATTTCCGGTGGCCGCGGCAGTGGAGAGGGCAGAGGAAGTCTGCTAAC
ATGCGGTGACGTCGAGGAGAATCCTGGCCCAGTGAGCAAGGGCGAGGAGCTGTTCACCGGGGTGGTGCCC
ATCCTGGTCGAGCTGGACGGCGACGTAAACGGCCACAAGTTCAGCGTGTCCGGCGAGGGCGAGGGCGATG
CCACCTACGGCAAGCTGACCCTGAAGTTCATCTGCACCACCGGCAAGCTGCCCGTGCCCTGGCCCACCCT
CGTGACCACCCTGACCTACGGCGTGCAGTGCTTCAGCCGCTACCCCGACCACATGAAGCAGCACGACTTC
TTCAAGTCCGCCATGCCCGAAGGCTACGTCCAGGAGCGCACCATCTTCTTCAAGGACGACGGCAACTACA
AGACCCGCGCCGAGGTGAAGTTCGAGGGCGACACCCTGGTGAACCGCATCGAGCTGAAGGGCATCGACTT
CAAGGAGGACGGCAACATCCTGGGGCACAAGCTGGAGTACAACTACAACAGCCACAACGTCTATATCATG
GCCGACAAGCAGAAGAACGGCATCAAGGTGAACTTCAAGATCCGCCACAACATCGAGGACGGCAGCGTGC
AGCTCGCCGACCACTACCAGCAGAACACCCCCATCGGCGACGGCCCCGTGCTGCTGCCCGACAACCACTA
CCTGAGCACCCAGTCCGCCCTGAGCAAAGACCCCAACGAGAAGCGCGATCACATGGTCCTGCTGGAGTTC
GTGACCGCCGCCGGGATCACTCTCGGCATGGACGAGCTGTACAAGTAGTAACCGCTCGAGTCTAGAGGGC
CCGTTTAAACCCGCTGATCAGCCTCGACTGTGCCTTCTAGTTGCCAGCCATCTGTTGTTTGCCCCTCCCC
CGTGCCTTCCTTGACCCTGGAAGGTGCCACTCCCACTGTCCTTTCCTAATAAAATGAGGAAATTGCATCG
CATTGTCTGAGTAGGTGTCATTCTATTCTGGGGGGTGGGGTGGGGCAGGACAGCAAGGGGGAGGATTGGG
AAGACAATAGCAGGCATGCTGGGGATGCGGTGGGCTCTATGGCTTCTGAGGCGGAAAGAACCAGCTGGGG
CTCTAGGGGGTATCCCC
[124 nt withheld, positions 3448-3571]
C
[91 nt withheld, positions 3573-3663]
AGGGTGATGGTTCACGTACCTAGAAGTTCCTATTCCGAAGTTCCTATTCTCTAGAAAGTATAGGAACTTC
CTTGGCCAAAAAGCCTGAACTCACCGCGACGTCTGTCGAGAAGTTTCTGATCGAAAAGTTCGACAGCGTC
TCCGACCTGATGCAGCTCTCGGAGGGCGAAGAATCTCGTGCTTTCAGCTTCGATGTAGGAGGGCGTGGAT
ATGTCCTGCGGGTAAATAGCTGCGCCGATGGTTTCTACAAAGATCGTTATGTTTATCGGCACTTTGCATC
GGCCGCGCTCCCGATTCCGGAAGTGCTTGACATTGGGGAATTCAGCGAGAGCCTGACCTATTGCATCTCC
CGCCGTGCACAGGGTGTCACGTTGCAAGACCTGCCTGAAACCGAACTGCCCGCTGTTCTGCAGCCGGTCG
CGGAGGCCATGGATGCGATCGCTGCGGCCGATCTTAGCCAGACGAGCGGGTTCGGCCCATTCGGACCGCA
AGGAATCGGTCAATACACTACATGGCGTGATTTCATATGCGCGATTGCTGATCCCCATGTGTATCACTGG
CAAACTGTGATGGACGACACCGTCAGTGCGTCCGTCGCGCAGGCTCTCGATGAGCTGATGCTTTGGGCCG
AGGACTGCCCCGAAGTCCGGCACCTCGTGCACGCGGATTTCGGCTCCAACAATGTCCTGACGGACAATGG
CCGCATAACAGCGGTCATTGACTGGAGCGAGGCGATGTTCGGGGATTCCCAATACGAGGTCGCCAACATC
TTCTTCTGGAGGCCGTGGTTGGCTTGTATGGAGCAGCAGACGCGCTACTTCGAGCGGAGGCATCCGGAGC
TTGCAGGATCGCCGCGGCTCCGGGCGTATATGCTCCGCATTGGTCTTGACCAACTCTATCAGAGCTTGGT
TGACGGCAATTTCGATGATGCAGCTTGGGCGCAGGGTCGATGCGACGCAATCGTCCGATCCGGAGCCGGG
ACTGTCGGGCGTACACAAATCGCCCGCAGAAGCGCGGCCGTCTGGACCGATGGCTGTGTAGAAGTACTCG
CCGATAGTGGAAACCGACGCCCCAGCACTCGTCCGAGGGCAAAGGAATAGCACGTACTACGAGATTTCGA
TTCCACCGCCGCCTTCTATGAAAGGTTGGGCTTCGGAATCGTTTTCCGGGACGCCGGCTGGATGATCCTC
CAGCGCGGGGATCTCATGCTGGAGTTCTTCGCCCACCCCAACTTGTTTATTGCAGCTTATAATGGTTACA
AATAAAGCAATAGCATCACAAATTTCACAAATAAAGCATTTTTTTCACTGCATTCTAGTTGTGGTTTGTC
CAAACTCATCAATGTATCTTATCATGTCTGTATACCGTCGACCTCTAGCTAGAGCTTGGCGTAATCATGG
TCATAGCTGTTTCCTGTGTGAAATTGTTATCCGCTCACAATTCCACACAACATACGAGCCGGAAGCATAA
AGTGTAAAGCCTGGGGTGCCTAATGAGTGAGCTAACTCACATTAATTGCGTTGCGCTCACTGCCCGCTTT
CCAGTCGGGAAACCTGTCGTGCCAGCTGCATTAATGAATCGGCCAACGCGCGGGGAGAGGCGGTTTGCGT
ATTGGGCGCTCTTCCGCTTCCTCGCTCACTGACTCGCTGCGCTCGGTCGTTCGGCTGCGGCGAGCGGTAT
CAGCTCACTCAAAGGCGGTAATACGGTTATCCACAGAATCAGGGGATAACGCAGGAAAGAACATGTGAGC
AAAAGGCCAGCAAAAGGCCAGGAACCGTAAAAAGGCCGCGTTGCTGGCGTTTTTCCATAGGCTCCGCCCC
CCTGACGAGCATCACAAAAATCGACGCTCAAGTCAGAGGTGGCGAAACCCGACAGGACTATAAAGATACC
AGGCGTTTCCCCCTGGAAGCTCCCTCGTGCGCTCTCCTGTTCCGACCCTGCCGCTTACCGGATACCTGTC
CGCCTTTCTCCCTTCGGGAAGCGTGGCGCTTTCTCATAGCTCACGCTGTAGGTATCTCAGTTCGGTGTAG
GTCGTTCGCTCCAAGCTGGGCTGTGTGCACGAACCCCCCGTTCAGCCCGACCGCTGCGCCTTATCCGGTA
ACTATCGTCTTGAGTCCAACCCGGTAAGACACGACTTATCGCCACTGGCAGCAGCCACTGGTAACAGGAT
TAGCAGAGCGAGGTATGTAGGCGGTGCTACAGAGTTCTTGAAGTGGTGGCCTAACTACGGCTACACTAGA
AGAACAGTATTTGGTATCTGCGCTCTGCTGAAGCCAGTTACCTTCGGAAAAAGAGTTGGTAGCTCTTGAT
CCGGCAAACAAACCACCGCTGGTAGCGGTGGTTTTTTTGTTTGCAAGCAGCAGATTACGCGCAGAAAAAA
AGGATCTCAAGAAGATCCTTTGATCTTTTCTACGGGGTCTGACGCTCAGTGGAACGAAAACTCACGTTAA
GGGATTTTGGTCATGAGATTATCAAAAAGGATCTTCACCTAGATCCTTTTAAATTAAAAATGAAGTTTTA
AATCAATCTAAAGTATATATGAGTAAACTTGGTCTGACAGTTACCAATGCTTAATCAGTGAGGCACCTAT
CTCAGCGATCTGTCTATTTCGTTCATCCATAGTTGCCTGACTCCCCGTCGTGTAGATAACTACGATACGG
GAGGGCTTACCATCTGGCCCCAGTGCTGCAATGATACCGCGAGACCCACGCTCACCGGCTCCAGATTTAT
CAGCAATAAACCAGCCAGCCGGAAGGGCCGAGCGCAGAAGTGGTCCTGCAACTTTATCCGCCTCCATCCA
GTCTATTAATTGTTGCCGGGAAGCTAGAGTAAGTAGTTCGCCAGTTAATAGTTTGCGCAACGTTGTTGCC
ATTGCTACAGGCATCGTGGTGTCACGCTCGTCGTTTGGTATGGCTTCATTCAGCTCCGGTTCCCAACGAT
CAAGGCGAGTTACATGATCCCCCATGTTGTGCAAAAAAGCGGTTAGCTCCTTCGGTCCTCCGATCGTTGT
CAGAAGTAAGTTGGCCGCAGTGTTATCACTCATGGTTATGGCAGCACTGCATAATTCTCTTACTGTCATG
CCATCCGTAAGATGCTTTTCTGTGACTGGTGAGTACTCAACCAAGTCATTCTGAGAATAGTGTATGCGGC
GACCGAGTTGCTCTTGCCCGGCGTCAATACGGGATAATACCGCGCCACATAGCAGAACTTTAAAAGTGCT
CATCATTGGAAAACGTTCTTCGGGGCGAAAACTCTCAAGGATCTTACCGCTGTTGAGATCCAGTTCGATG
TAACCCACTCGTGCACCCAACTGATCTTCAGCATCTTTTACTTTCACCAGCGTTTCTGGGTGAGCAAAAA
CAGGAAGGCAAAATGCCGCAAAAAAGGGAATAAGGGCGACACGGAAATGTTGAATACTCATACTCTTCCT
TTTTCAATATTATTGAAGCATTTATCAGGGTTATTGTCTCATGAGCGGATACATATTTGAATGTATTTAG
AAAAATAAACAAATAGGGGTTCCGCGCACATT
